Addgene plasmid #121745: JH204: pMVP (R4-R3) human PDX1 open
Purpose: pMVP R4-R3 entry plasmid, contains human PDX1 (no stop codon) for 3- or 4-component MultiSite Gateway Pro assembly
Depositing lab: Christopher Newgard. Depositing organization: Duke University. Publication: Creation of versatile cloning platforms for transgene expression and dCas9-based epigenome editing. Haldeman JM, Conway AE, Arlotto ME, Slentz DH, Muoio DM, Becker TC, Newgard CB. Nucleic Acids Res. 2018 Dec 27. pii: 5264291. doi: 10.1093/nar/gky1286. PubMed 30590691.
Backbone
  Vector backbone: pDONR221 P4r-P3r
  Backbone manufacturer: Invitrogen
  Backbone size w/o insert (bp): 2664
  Vector type: Synthetic Biology ; pMVP Gateway Entry Plasmid
Growth in bacteria
  Bacterial resistance: Kanamycin, 50 μg/mL
  Growth temperature: 37°C
  Growth strain: DH5alpha
  Copy number: High Copy
Gene/Insert
  Gene/Insert name: Human PDX1 (open) (alt name: PDX-1)
  Species: H. sapiens (human)
  Insert size (bp): 855
  Entrez Gene: PDX1 (a.k.a. GSF, IDX-1, IPF1, IUF1, MODY4, PAGEN1, PDX-1, STF-1)
  Cloning method: Gateway Cloning
  Sequencing primers: 5′ M13F; 3′ M13R
Terms and licenses: Academic/Nonprofit Terms; Industry Terms: Not Available to Industry
Depositor comments: PDX1 PCR'd from HsCD00082591 (DNASU)
How to cite: JH204: pMVP (R4-R3) human PDX1 open was a gift from Christopher Newgard (Addgene plasmid # 121745 ; http://n2t.net/addgene:121745 ; RRID:Addgene_121745)
