[The description below was written by a language model from this plasmid's Addgene catalogue record and pLannotate feature annotations shown in this document.]
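Description:
JH204: pMVP (R4-R3) human PDX1 open is a MultiSite Gateway Pro entry plasmid from the pMVP modular cloning platform, built by Gateway recombination into the Invitrogen pDONR221 P4r-P3r donor backbone. It is a small (about 3.5 kb) bacterial cloning vector, propagated in E. coli at high copy number from a ColE1/pUC-type origin and selected with kanamycin through an aminoglycoside phosphotransferase gene. The backbone also carries the rrnB T1 and T2 transcription terminators upstream of the recombination cassette, which insulate the insert from read-through transcription. M13 priming regions flank the cassette for sequencing, a T7 promoter lies downstream of the insert on the opposite strand, and short lacI and lacZα fragments are annotated as vector remnants.

The payload is the human PDX1 coding sequence (about 855 bp as catalogued), amplified from an existing cDNA clone. PDX1 is a pancreatic homeodomain transcription factor that activates insulin, somatostatin, glucokinase and GLUT2 gene transcription. The "open" designation means the stop codon has been omitted, so the reading frame can continue into a downstream module such as a C-terminal tag or reporter. The insert is flanked by attR-type sites: the automated annotation labels the upstream one attR1 with an overlapping attB4 core, which fits the attR4 site implied by the plasmid name, while the downstream one is attR3.

The plasmid contains no eukaryotic promoter or polyadenylation signal and is not an expression vector on its own. It supplies the R4-R3 position in 3- or 4-component LR assemblies, where it is combined with other entry modules and a destination vector to create customised transgene expression constructs.
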