Features (pLannotate 1.2.2; 11 found; start..end, strand, type, name):
    121..213     +  CDS            lacI (fragment): lac repressor; lacI; The lac repressor binds to the lac operator to inhibit transcription in E. coli. This inhibition can be relieved by adding lactose or isopropyl-β-D-thiogalactopyranoside (IPTG).
    268..295     -  terminator     rrnB T2 terminator: transcription terminator T2 from the E. coli rrnB gene
    427..470     +  terminator     rrnB T1 terminator: Escherichia coli rrnB; transcription terminator T1 from the E. coli rrnB gene
    517..553     -  CDS            lacZα (fragment): LacZα fragment of β-galactosidase; lacZ fragment
    603..722     -  protein_bind   attR1: mutant version of attR; recombination site for the Gateway® LR reaction LR Clonase™
    706..726     -  protein_bind   attB4: mutant version of attB; core recombination site for the Gateway® BP reaction BP Clonase™
    732..1580    +  CDS            PDX1: PDX1_HUMAN - Also known as IPF1, STF1. Experimental evidence at protein level: Swiss-Prot protein existence level 1. Activates insulin, somatostatin, glucokinase, islet amyloid polypeptide and glucose transporter type 2 gene transcription. Particularly involved in glucose-dependent regulation of insulin gene transcription. As part of a PDX1:PBX1b:MEIS2b complex in pancreatic acinar cells is involved in the transcriptional activation of the ELA1 enhancer; the complex binds to the enhancer B element and cooperates with the transcription factor 1 complex (PTF1) bound to the enhancer A element. Bi
   1582..1705    +  protein_bind   attR3: mutant version of attR; recombination site for the Gateway® LR reaction LR Clonase™
   1761..1779    -  promoter       T7 promoter: promoter for bacteriophage T7 RNA polymerase
   1913..2722    +  CDS            KanR: aminoglycoside phosphotransferase; aph(3')-Ia; confers resistance to kanamycin in bacteria or G418 (Geneticin®) in eukaryotes
   2869..3457    +  rep_origin     ori: high-copy-number ColE1/pMB1/pBR322/pUC origin of replication
>Addgene plasmid #121745 | JH204: pMVP (R4-R3) human PDX1 open | addgene full sequence | sequence record 237182 | Addgene NGS Result
CTTTCCTGCGTTATCCCCTGATTCTGTGGATAACCGTATTACCGCCTTTGAGTGAGCTGATACCGCTCGC
CGCAGCCGAACGACCGAGCGCAGCGAGTCAGTGAGCGAGGAAGCGGAAGAGCGCCCAATACGCAAACCGC
CTCTCCCCGCGCGTTGGCCGATTCATTAATGCAGCTGGCACGACAGGTTTCCCGACTGGAAAGCGGGCAG
TGAGCGCAACGCAATTAATACGCGTACCGCTAGCCAGGAAGAGTTTGTAGAAACGCAAAAAGGCCATCCG
TCAGGATGGCCTTCTGCTTAGTTTGATGCCTGGCAGTTTATGGCGGGCGTCCTGCCCGCCACCCTCCGGG
CCGTTGCTTCACAACGTTCAAATCCGCTCCCGGCGGATTTGTCCTACTCAGGAGAGCGTTCACCGACAAA
CAACAGATAAAACGAAAGGCCCAGTCTTCCGACTGAGCCTTTCGTTTTATTTGATGCCTGGCAGTTCCCT
ACTCTCGCGTTAACGCTAGCATGGATGTTTTCCCAGTCACGACGTTGTAAAACGACGGCCAGTCTTAAGC
TCGGGCCCCTACAGGTCACTAATACCATCTAAGTAGTTGATTCATAGTGACTGGATATGTTGTGTTTTAC
AGTATTATGTAGTCTGTTTTTTATGCAAAATCTAATTTAATATATTGATATTTATATCATTTTACGTTTC
TCGTTCAACTTTTCTATACAAAGTTGCCACCATGAACGGCGAGGAGCAGTACTACGCGGCCACGCAGCTT
TACAAGGACCCATGCGCGTTCCAGCGAGGCCCGGCGCCGGAGTTCAGCGCCAGCCCCCCTGCGTGCCTGT
ACATGGGCCGCCAGCCCCCGCCGCCGCCGCCGCACCCGTTCCCTGGCGCCCTGGGCGCGCTGGAGCAGGG
CAGCCCCCCGGACATCTCCCCGTACGAGGTGCCCCCCCTCGCCGACGACCCCGCGGTGGCGCACCTTCAC
CACCACCTCCCGGCTCAGCTCGCGCTCCCCCACCCGCCCGCCGGGCCCTTCCCGGAGGGAGCCGAGCCGG
GCGTCCTGGAGGAGCCCAACCGCGTCCAGCTGCCTTTCCCATGGATGAAGTCTACCAAAGCTCACGCGTG
GAAAGGCCAGTGGGCAGGCGGCGCCTACGCTGCGGAGCCGGAGGAGAACAAGCGGACGCGCACGGCCTAC
ACGCGCGCACAGCTGCTAGAGCTGGAGAAGGAGTTCCTATTCAACAAGTACATCTCACGGCCGCGCCGGG
TGGAGCTGGCTGTCATGTTGAACTTGACCGAGAGACACATCAAGATCTGGTTCCAAAACCGCCGCATGAA
GTGGAAAAAGGAGGAGGACAAGAAGCGCGGCGGCGGGACAGCTGTCGGGGGTGGCGGGGTCGCGGAGCCT
GAGCAGGACTGCGCCGTGACCTCCGGCGAGGAGCTTCTGGCGCTGCCGCCGCCGCCGCCCCCCGGAGGTG
CTGTGCCGCCCGCTGCCCCCGTTGCCGCCCGAGAGGGCCGCCTGCCGCCTGGCCTTAGCGCGTCGCCACA
GCCCTCCAGCGTCGCGCCTCGGCGGCCGCAGGAACCACGATCAACTTTGTATAATAAAGTTGAACGAGAA
ACGTAAAATGATATAAATATCAATATATTAAATTAGATTTTGCATAAAAAACAGACTACATAATACTGTA
AAACACAACATATCCAGTCACTATGAATCAACTACTTAGATGGTATTAGTGACCTGTACTGCAGGGCGGC
CGCGATATCCCCTATAGTGAGTCGTATTACATGGTCATAGCTGTTTCCTGGCAGCTCTGGCCCGTGTCTC
AAAATCTCTGATGTTACATTGCACAAGATAAAAATATATCATCATGAACAATAAAACTGTCTGCTTACAT
AAACAGTAATACAAGGGGTGTTATGAGCCATATTCAACGGGAAACGTCGAGGCCGCGATTAAATTCCAAC
ATGGATGCTGATTTATATGGGTATAAATGGGCTCGCGATAATGTCGGGCAATCAGGTGCGACAATCTATC
GCTTGTATGGGAAGCCCGATGCGCCAGAGTTGTTTCTGAAACATGGCAAAGGTAGCGTTGCCAATGATGT
TACAGATGAGATGGTCAGACTAAACTGGCTGACGGAATTTATGCCTCTTCCGACCATCAAGCATTTTATC
CGTACTCCTGATGATGCATGGTTACTCACCACTGCGATCCCCGGAAAAACAGCATTCCAGGTATTAGAAG
AATATCCTGATTCAGGTGAAAATATTGTTGATGCGCTGGCAGTGTTCCTGCGCCGGTTGCATTCGATTCC
TGTTTGTAATTGTCCTTTTAACAGCGATCGCGTATTTCGTCTCGCTCAGGCGCAATCACGAATGAATAAC
GGTTTGGTTGATGCGAGTGATTTTGATGACGAGCGTAATGGCTGGCCTGTTGAACAAGTCTGGAAAGAAA
TGCATAAACTTTTGCCATTCTCACCGGATTCAGTCGTCACTCATGGTGATTTCTCACTTGATAACCTTAT
TTTTGACGAGGGGAAATTAATAGGTTGTATTGATGTTGGACGAGTCGGAATCGCAGACCGATACCAGGAT
CTTGCCATCCTATGGAACTGCCTCGGTGAGTTTTCTCCTTCATTACAGAAACGGCTTTTTCAAAAATATG
GTATTGATAATCCTGATATGAATAAATTGCAGTTTCATTTGATGCTCGATGAGTTTTTCTAATCAGAATT
GGTTAATTGGTTGTAACACTGGCAGAGCATTACGCTGACTTGACGGGACGGCGCAAGCTCATGACCAAAA
TCCCTTAACGTGAGTTACGCGTCGTTCCACTGAGCGTCAGACCCCGTAGAAAAGATCAAAGGATCTTCTT
GAGATCCTTTTTTTCTGCGCGTAATCTGCTGCTTGCAAACAAAAAAACCACCGCTACCAGCGGTGGTTTG
TTTGCCGGATCAAGAGCTACCAACTCTTTTTCCGAAGGTAACTGGCTTCAGCAGAGCGCAGATACCAAAT
ACTGTTCTTCTAGTGTAGCCGTAGTTAGGCCACCACTTCAAGAACTCTGTAGCACCGCCTACATACCTCG
CTCTGCTAATCCTGTTACCAGTGGCTGCTGCCAGTGGCGATAAGTCGTGTCTTACCGGGTTGGACTCAAG
ACGATAGTTACCGGATAAGGCGCAGCGGTCGGGCTGAACGGGGGGTTCGTGCACACAGCCCAGCTTGGAG
CGAACGACCTACACCGAACTGAGATACCTACAGCGTGAGCTATGAGAAAGCGCCACGCTTCCCGAAGGGA
GAAAGGCGGACAGGTATCCGGTAAGCGGCAGGGTCGGAACAGGAGAGCGCACGAGGGAGCTTCCAGGGGG
AAACGCCTGGTATCTTTATAGTCCTGTCGGGTTTCGCCACCTCTGACTTGAGCGTCGATTTTTGTGATGC
TCGTCAGGGGGGCGGAGCCTATGGAAAAACGCCAGCAACGCGGCCTTTTTACGGTTCCTGGCCTTTTGCT
GGCCTTTTGCTCACATGTT
